>Addgene plasmid #30290 | pETCON-HB73/design_74 | depositor partial sequence | sequence record 13946 | Author sequence
CATATGGAACACGTAGCCTTTGGTAGTGATGCAATAGAAGCAACTTTGTATAAGATGGACGATGGTCAAT
TAGACGGTTTAGCCTTTGGTGCCATTCAATTGGATGGTGACGGTAATATATTACAATATAACGCTGCAGA
AGGTGACATCACAGGTAGAGACCCAAAGCAAGTTATTGGTAAAAATTTCTTTAAGGATGTAGCCCCATGT
ACCGACTCTCCTGAATTTTACGGTAAATTCAAGGAAGGTGTCGCTTCTGGTAATTTGAACACCATGTTCG
AATACACTTTCGATTACCAAATGACTCCTACAAAGGTTAAGGTCCACATGAAGAAGGCATTTTTCGGTGA
CAGTTATTGGGTTTTTGTAAAGAGAGTACTCGAG
