>Addgene plasmid #30290 | pETCON-HB73/design_74 | addgene partial sequence | sequence record 35463 | 30290 with GAL1
ATTAAGATGCAGTTACTTCGCTGTTTTTCAATATTTTCTGTTATTGCTTCAGTTTTAGCACAGGAACTGA
CAACTATATGCGAGCAAATCCCCTCACCAACTTTAGAATCGACGCCGTACTCTTTGTCAACGACTACTAT
TTTGGCCAACGGGAAGGCAATGCAAGGAGTTTTTGAATATTACAAATCAGTAACGTTTGTCAGTAATTGC
GGTTCTCACCCCTCAACAACTAGCAAAGGCAGCCCCATAAACACACAGTATGTTTTTAAGGACAATAGCT
CGACGATTGAAGGTAGATACCCATACGACGTTCCAGACTACGCTCTGCAGGCTAGTGGTGGAGGAGGCTC
TGGTGGAGGCGGTAGCGGAGGCGGAGGGTCGGCTAGCCATATGGAACACGTAGCCTTTGGTAGTGATGCA
ATAGAAGCAACTTTGTATAAGATGGACGATGGTCAATTAGACGGTTTAGCCTTTGGTGCCATTCAATTGG
ATGGTGACGGTAATATATTACAATATAACGCTGCAGAAGGTGACATCACAGGTAGAGACCCAAAGCAAGT
TATTGGTAAAAATTTCTTTAAGGATGTAGCCCCATGTACCGACTCTCCTGAATTTTACGGTAAATTCAAG
GAAGGTGTCGCTTCTGGTAATTTGAACACCATGTTCGAATACACTTTCGATTACCAAATGACTCCTACAA
AGGTTAAGGTCCACATGAAGAAGGCATTTTTCGGTGACAGTTATTGGGTTTTTGTAAAGAGAGTACTCGA
GGGGGGCGGATCCCGAACAAAAGCTTATTTCTGAAGAGGACTTGTAATAGAGATCTGATAACAACAGTGT
AGATGTAACAAAATCGACTTTGTTCCCACTGTACTT
