[The description below was written by a language model from this plasmid's Addgene catalogue record.]
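Description:
pETCON-HB73/design_74 is a yeast expression plasmid built on the pETCON backbone (about 5.4 kb without insert). It carries a 384 bp computationally designed open reading frame encoding HB73, a protein designed to bind the hemagglutinin (HA) of the SC1918/H1 influenza virus. The insert is an entirely designed sequence rather than a natural gene. It was placed in the vector by restriction cloning between NdeI and XhoI sites, both of which remain intact, so the design can be excised or swapped for other variants. In bacteria the plasmid is maintained at high copy and selected with ampicillin.

The record gives no feature table. It does not state the promoter driving the insert, the yeast origin of replication, the yeast selection marker, or any fusion partners or epitope tags, so these details cannot be confirmed here. pETCON is generally known as a yeast surface display vector, in which an insert is expressed as a fusion to a cell-wall anchoring protein so that binding to a labelled target can be measured on intact cells. This would fit a designed binder, but the entry itself lists the vector only as "Yeast Expression".

The associated publication is a community-wide assessment of protein-interface modelling methods and how they might improve design methodology. The "design_74" label suggests that this plasmid is one numbered member of a larger set of designed proteins. Its likely use is therefore expression of HB73 in yeast to test experimentally whether the design binds HA, and as a reference construct for benchmarking computational interface design.
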