Addgene plasmid #30290: pETCON-HB73/design_74
Depositing lab: David Baker. Depositing organization: University of Washington. Publication: Community-Wide Assessment of Protein-Interface Modeling Suggests Improvements to Design Methodology. Fleishman SJ, Whitehead TA, Strauch EM, Corn JE, Qin S, Zhou HX, Mitchell JC, Demerdash ON, Takeda-Shitaka M, Terashi G, Moal IH, Li X, Bates PA, Zacharias M, Park H, Ko JS, Lee H, Seok C, Bourquard T, Bernauer J, Poupon A, Aze J, Soner S, Ovali SK, Ozbek P, Tal NB, Haliloglu T, Hwang H, Vreven T, Pierce BG, Weng Z, Perez-Cano L, Pons C, Fernandez-Recio J, Jiang F, Yang F, Gong X, Cao L, Xu X, Liu B, Wang P, Li C, Wang C, Robert CH, Guharoy M, Liu S, Huang Y, Li L, Guo D, Chen Y, Xiao Y, London N, Itzhaki Z, Schueler-Furman O, Inbar Y, Patapov V, Cohen M, Schreiber G, Tsuchiya Y, Kanamori E, Standley DM, Nakamura H, Kinoshita K, Driggers CM, Hall RG, Morgan JL, Hsu VL, Zhan J, Yang Y, Zhou Y, Kastritis PL, Bonvin AM, Zhang W, Camacho CJ, Kilambi KP, Sircar A, Gray JJ, Ohue M, Uchikoga N, Matsuzaki Y, Ishida T, Akiyama Y, Khashan R, Bush S, Fouches D, Tropsha A, Esquivel-Rodriguez J, Kihara D, Stranges PB, Jacak R, Kuhlman B, Huang SY, Zou X, Wodak SJ, Janin J, Baker D. J Mol Biol. 2011 Sep 29. 10.1016/j.jmb.2011.09.031 PubMed 22001016.
Backbone
  Vector backbone: pETCON
  Backbone size w/o insert (bp): 5400
  Vector type: Yeast Expression
Growth in bacteria
  Bacterial resistance: Ampicillin, 100 μg/mL
  Growth temperature: 37°C
  Growth strain: DH5alpha
  Copy number: High Copy
Gene/Insert
  Gene/Insert name: SC1918/H1 HA designed binding protein HB73
  Species: Designed Sequence
  Insert size (bp): 384
  Cloning method: Restriction Enzyme; 5′ cloning site NdeI (not destroyed); 3′ cloning site XhoI (not destroyed)
  Sequencing primers: 5′ UP-GS
Resource information
  A portion of this plasmid was derived from a plasmid made by: Designed sequence
Terms and licenses: Academic/Nonprofit Terms; Industry Terms: Not Available to Industry
How to cite: pETCON-HB73/design_74 was a gift from David Baker (Addgene plasmid # 30290 ; http://n2t.net/addgene:30290 ; RRID:Addgene_30290)
